>Addgene plasmid #53014 | pHL 246 | addgene partial sequence | sequence record 83847 | GFP-R 5'-CCATCTAATTCAACAAGAATTGGGACAAC-3'
CTTCTCCTTTACGCATGCTGCTTTCCTTTCAAAAAACTATTTCTAAATCGACATGGGCAGTCGTTCTGTA
CACTTTGTTTTGTAAACGAGTTTGACTGCCAACACTGCACAGTTTTCCCCCAAAAGATGAAACATTTGGG
GCCAAACTGTCCATATCATAAATAAGTTACGTATTTTTTCTCAAGCATAAAAATATTAAAAAACGACAAA
AAGCATCTAACTGTTTGATATGTAAATTATTTCTATTGTAAATTAATTTCACATCACCTCCGCTATATGT
AAAGCTAACGTTTCTGTGGCTCGACGCATCTTCCTCATTCTTCTCTCCAAAAACCACCTCATGCAATATA
AACATCTATAAATAAAGATAACAATAGAATATTAAGCCAACAAATAAACTGAAAAAGTTTGTCCGCGATG
CTTTCCTCTATGAGTCAAAATGGCCCCAATTGTCTTGTATTTATTTGTTTTTTTAACTTTATTATCAATA
AGTTAAATCAAACCTCTTCTCTTTTTAATTTTTCGTTTATGAGATTATTTCTTTCCCATAATCCGGCAAA
ACGAGCGACGTCAGGTGGCACTTTTCGGGGAAATGTGCGCGGAACCCCTATTTGTTTATTTTTCTAAATA
CATTCAAATATGTATCCGCTCATGAGACAATAACCCTGATAAATGCTTCAATAATATTGAAAAAGGAAGA
GTATGAGTATTCAACATTTCCGTGTCGCCCTTATTCCCTTTTTTGCGGCATTTTGCCTTCCTGTTTTTGC
TCACCCAGAAACGCTGGTGAAAGTAAAAGATGCTGAAGATCAGTTGG
