>Addgene plasmid #53014 | pHL 246 | addgene partial sequence | sequence record 83998 | GFP-F 5'-GGTCCTTCTTGAGTTTGTAAC-3'
CAATAAGCTTTAATCGTACAGGGTAGTACAAATAAAAAAGGCACGTCAGATGACGTGCCTTTTTTCTTGT
GAGCAGTGAATTCGTGTAGGCTGGAGCTGCTTCGAAGTTCCTATACTTTCTAGAGAATAGGAACTTCGGA
ATAGGAACTTCATTTAAATGGCGCGCCTTACGCCCCGCCCTGCCACTCATCGCAGTACTGTTGTAATTCA
TTAAGCATTCTGCCGACATGGAAGCCATCACAAACGGCATGATGAACCTGAATCGCCAGCGGCATCAGCA
CCTTGTCGCCTTGCGTATAATATTTGCCCATGGTGAAAACGGGGGCGAAGAAGTTGTCCATATTGGCCAC
GTTTAAATCAAAACTGGTGAAACTCACCCAGGGATTGGCTGAGACGAAAAACATATTCTCAATAAACCCT
TTAGGGAAATAGGCCAGGTTTTCACCGTAACACGCCACATCTTGCGAATATATGTGTAGAAACTGCCGGA
AATCGTCGTGGTATTCACTCCAGAGCGATGAAAACGTTTCAGTTTGCTCATGGAAAACGGTGTAACAAGG
GTGAACACTATCCCATATCACCAGCTCACCGTCTTTCATTGCCATACGTAATTCCGGATGAGCATTCATC
AGGCGGGCAAGAATGTGAATAAAGGCCGGATAAAACTTGTGCTTATTTTTCTTTACGGTCTTTAAAAAGG
CCGTAATATCCAGCTGAACGGTCTGGTTATAGGTACATTGAGCAACTGACTGAAATGCCTCAAAATGTTC
TTTACGATGCCATTGGGATATATCAACGGTGGTATATCCAGTGATTTTTTTCTCCATTTTAGCTTCCTTA
GCTCCTGAAAATCTCGACAACTCAAAA
