>Addgene plasmid #53014 | pHL 246 | addgene partial sequence | sequence record 103083 | CAT-R 5'-GCAACTGACTGAAATGCCTC-3'
TATCAACGGTGGTATATCCAGTGATTTTTTTCTCCATTTTAGCTTCCTTAGCTCCTGAAAATCTCGACAA
CTCAAAAAATACGCCCGGTAGTGATCTTATTTCATTATGGTGAAAGTTGGAACCTCTTACGTGCCGATCA
ACGTCTCATTTTCGCCAAAAGTTGGCCCAGGGCTTCCCGGTATCAACAGGGACACCAGGATTTATTTATT
CTGCGAAGTGATCTTCCGTCACAGGTAGGCGCGCCGAAGTTCCTATACTTTCTAGAGAATAGGAACTTCG
AACTGCAGGTCGACGGATCCCCGGAATGGGCCCATGGTACGCGTGCTAGAGGCATCAAATAAAACGAAAG
GCTCAGTCGAAAGACTGGGCCTTTCGTTTTATCTGTTGTTTGTCGGTGAACGCTCTCCTGAGTAGGACAA
ATCCGCCGCCCTAGACCTAGGGCGTTCGGCTGCGGCGAGCGGTATCAGCTCACTCAAAGGCGGTAATACG
GTTATCCACAGAATCAGGGGATAACGCAGGAAAGAACATGTGAGCAAAAGGCCAGCAAAAGGCCAGGAAC
CGTAAAAAGGCCGCGTTGCTGGCGTTTTTCCATAGGCTCCGCCCCCCTGACGAGCATCACAAAAATCGAC
GCTCAAGTCAGAGGTGGCGAAACCCGACAGGACTATAAAGATACCAGGCGTTTCCCCCTGGAAGCTCCCT
CGTGCGCTCTCCTGTTCCGACCCTGCCGCTTACCGGATACCTGTCCGCCTTTCTCCCTTCGGGAAGCGTG
GCGCTTTCTCATAGCTCACGCTGTAGGTATCTCAGTTCGGTGTAGGTCGTTCGCTCCAAGCTGGGCTGTG
TGCACGAACCCCCCGTTCAGCCCGACCGCTGCGCCTTATCCGGTA
