>Addgene plasmid #53014 | pHL 246 | addgene partial sequence | sequence record 103084 | AmpSeq-F 5'-ctcatgagcggatacatatttgaa-3'
GGGTTCCGCGCACATTTCCCCGAAAAGTGCCACCTGACGTCGCTCGTTTTGCCGGATTATGGGAAAGAAA
TAATCTCATAAACGAAAAATTAAAAAGAGAAGAGGTTTGATTTAACTTATTGATAATAAAGTTAAAAAAA
CAAATAAATACAAGACAATTGGGGCCATTTTGACTCATAGAGGAAAGCATCGCGGACAAACTTTTTCAGT
TTATTTGTTGGCTTAATATTCTATTGTTATCTTTATTTATAGATGTTTATATTGCATGAGGTGGTTTTTG
GAGAGAAGAATGAGGAAGATGCGTCGAGCCACAGAAACGTTAGCTTTACATATAGCGGAGGTGATGTGAA
ATTAATTTACAATAGAAATAATTTACATATCAAACAGTTAGATGCTTTTTGTCGTTTTTTAATATTTTTA
TGCTTGAGAAAAAATACGTAACTTATTTATGATATGGACAGTTTGGCCCCAAATGTTTCATCTTTTGGGG
GAAAACTGTGCAGTGTTGGCAGTCAAACTCGTTTACAAAACAAAGTGTACAGAACGACTGCCCATGTCGA
TTTAGAAATAGTTTTTTGAAAGGAAAGCAGCATGCGTAAAGGAGAAGAACTTTTCACTGGAGTTGTCCCA
ATTCTTGTTGAATTAGATGGTGATGTTAATGGGCACAAATTTTCTGTCAGTGGAGAGGGTGAAGGTGATG
CAACATACGGAAAACTTACCCTTAAATTTATTTGCACTACTGGAAAACTACCTGTTCCATGGCCAACACT
TGTCACTACTTTCGGTTATGGTGTTCAATGCTTTGCGAGATACCCAGATCATATGAAACAGCATGACTTT
TTCAAGA
