[The description below was written by a language model from this plasmid's Addgene catalogue record.]
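Description:
pHL 246 is a high-copy bacterial expression and synthetic-biology plasmid built on a laboratory-made backbone that the record otherwise lists as unknown. It replicates in E. coli from a ColE1 origin and carries two selectable markers, ampicillin resistance (AmpR) and chloramphenicol resistance (CamR), so it is maintained under dual selection.

The payload is a reporter cassette in which the fimS element, in its "off" orientation, sits upstream of a gfp coding sequence that is followed by an Asp terminator. fimS is the invertible DNA switch from the E. coli type 1 fimbriae (fim) system: it contains a promoter flanked by inverted repeats, and site-specific recombinases flip the segment between an "on" orientation, in which the promoter drives the downstream gene, and an "off" orientation, in which it points away. In this construct the switch starts off, so GFP should remain unexpressed until an inversion event reorients the promoter towards gfp. Fluorescence therefore reports the state of the switch in individual cells. The catalogue lists fimS as an N-terminal "tag" on the insert, but the purpose line describes it as an upstream regulatory element rather than a protein fusion. The record does not mention any recombinase gene on the plasmid, so inversion presumably depends on enzymes supplied by the host or another construct.

The associated work concerns tuning the frequency and bias of stochastic switching to control phenotypic variation, which fits the plasmid's use as a fluorescent readout of off-to-on fimS switching in bacterial populations. No feature table was provided, so the sizes and exact arrangement of the elements are not stated.
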