Addgene plasmid #53014: pHL 246
Purpose: AmpR + fimS (off orientation)::gfp::Asp terminator + CamR + ColE1
Depositing lab: Han Lim. Depositing organization: University of California, Berkeley. Publication: Modulating the frequency and bias of stochastic switching to control phenotypic variation. Hung M, Chang E, Hussein R, Frazier K, Shin JE, Sagawa S, Lim HN. Nat Commun. 2014 Aug 4;5:4574. doi: 10.1038/ncomms5574. PubMed 25087841.
Backbone
  Vector backbone: unknown
  Backbone manufacturer: Lim lab
  Vector type: Bacterial Expression, Synthetic Biology
Growth in bacteria
  Bacterial resistance: Chloramphenicol and Ampicillin, 25 & 100 μg/mL
  Growth temperature: 37°C
  Growth strain: DH5alpha
  Copy number: High Copy
Gene/Insert
  Gene/Insert name: GFP
  Species: E.coli
  Tag / fusion protein: fimS (off orientation) (N terminal on insert)
  Cloning method: Unknown
  Sequencing primers: 5′ unknown; 3′ GFP-R
Terms and licenses: Academic/Nonprofit Terms; Industry Terms: Not Available to Industry
How to cite: pHL 246 was a gift from Han Lim (Addgene plasmid # 53014 ; http://n2t.net/addgene:53014 ; RRID:Addgene_53014)
